# Supplementary material for: Structural basis of SIRT7 nucleosome engagement and substrate specificity
Source: Nat Commun. 2025 Feb 4;16:1328. doi: 10.1038/s41467-025-56529-y (PMC11790868; doi:10.1038/s41467-025-56529-y)
Supplement: Supplementary file 3 — Supplementary Data 1 [file 41467_2025_56529_MOESM3_ESM.zip › Supplementary Data 1/6xH-SIRT7 in pET100_D-TOPO.gbk]

LOCUS       6xH-SIRT7_in_pET        6988 bp DNA     circular SYN 21-NOV-2024
DEFINITION  .
ACCESSION   .
VERSION     .
KEYWORDS    .
SOURCE      synthetic DNA construct
  ORGANISM  synthetic DNA construct
REFERENCE   1  (bases 1 to 6988)
  AUTHORS   Carlos MY
  TITLE     Direct Submission
  JOURNAL   Exported Nov 21, 2024 from SnapGene 7.2.1
            https://www.snapgene.com
FEATURES             Location/Qualifiers
     source          1..6988
                     /mol_type="other DNA"
                     /note="color: #ffffff"
                     /organism="synthetic DNA construct"
     misc_feature    complement(36..38)
                     /label=Sequence confirmed until here
                     /note="color: #a6acb3; direction: LEFT"
     terminator      79..126
                     /label=T7 terminator
                     /note="transcription terminator for bacteriophage T7 RNA 
                     polymerase"
                     /note="color: #ffffff"
     promoter        complement(join(301..306,307..323,324..329))
                     /label=tet promoter
                     /note="E. coli promoter for tetracycline efflux protein
                     gene"
                     /note="This reverse directional feature has 3 segments:
                        1: 301 .. 306 / #ffffff / -10
                        2: 307 .. 323 / #ffffff
                        3: 324 .. 329 / #ffffff / -35"
     promoter        446..550
                     /gene="bla"
                     /label=AmpR promoter
                     /note="color: #ffffff; direction: RIGHT"
     CDS             join(551..619,620..1411)
                     /codon_start=1
                     /gene="bla"
                     /product="beta-lactamase"
                     /label=AmpR
                     /note="confers resistance to ampicillin, carbenicillin, and
                     related antibiotics"
                     /note="This feature has 2 segments:
                        1:  551 ..  619 / #ccffcc / signal sequence
                        2:  620 .. 1411 / #ccffcc
                     Cleavage site after base 619"
                     /translation="MSIQHFRVALIPFFAAFCLPVFAHPETLVKVKDAEDQLGARVGYI
                     ELDLNSGKILESFRPEERFPMMSTFKVLLCGAVLSRVDAGQEQLGRRIHYSQNDLVEYS
                     PVTEKHLTDGMTVRELCSAAITMSDNTAANLLLTTIGGPKELTAFLHNMGDHVTRLDRW
                     EPELNEAIPNDERDTTMPAAMATTLRKLLTGELLTLASRQQLIDWMEADKVAGPLLRSA
                     LPAGWFIADKSGAGERGSRGIIAALGPDGKPSRIVVIYTTGSQATMDERNRQIAEIGAS
                     LIKHW"
     rep_origin      1582..2170
                     /direction=RIGHT
                     /label=ori
                     /note="high-copy-number ColE1/pMB1/pBR322/pUC origin of 
                     replication"
                     /note="color: #ffff00"
     misc_feature    2356..2495
                     /label=bom
                     /note="basis of mobility region from pBR322"
                     /note="color: #a6acb3"
     CDS             complement(2597..2788)
                     /codon_start=1
                     /gene="rop"
                     /product="Rop protein, which maintains plasmids at low copy
                     number"
                     /label=rop
                     /note="color: #993366"
                     /translation="MTKQEKTALNMARFIRSQTLTLLEKLNELDADEQADICESLHDHA
                     DELYRSCLARFGDDGENL"
     CDS             complement(4100..5182)
                     /codon_start=1
                     /gene="lacI"
                     /product="lac repressor"
                     /label=lacI
                     /note="The lac repressor binds to the lac operator to
                     inhibit transcription in E. coli. This inhibition can be 
                     relieved by adding lactose or 
                     isopropyl-beta-D-thiogalactopyranoside (IPTG)."
                     /note="color: #993366"
                     /translation="MKPVTLYDVAEYAGVSYQTVSRVVNQASHVSAKTREKVEAAMAEL
                     NYIPNRVAQQLAGKQSLLIGVATSSLALHAPSQIVAAIKSRADQLGASVVVSMVERSGV
                     EACKAAVHNLLAQRVSGLIINYPLDDQDAIAVEAACTNVPALFLDVSDQTPINSIIFSH
                     EDGTRLGVEHLVALGHQQIALLAGPLSSVSARLRLAGWHKYLTRNQIQPIAEREGDWSA
                     MSGFQQTMQMLNEGIVPTAMLVANDQMALGAMRAITESGLRVGADISVVGYDDTEDSSC
                     YIPPLTTIKQDFRLLGQTSVDRLLQLSQGQAVKGNQLLPVSLVKRKTTLAPNTQTASPR
                     ALADSLMQLARQVSRLESGQ"
     promoter        complement(5183..5260)
                     /gene="lacI"
                     /label=lacI promoter
                     /note="color: #ffffff; direction: LEFT"
     promoter        5569..5587
                     /label=T7 promoter
                     /note="promoter for bacteriophage T7 RNA polymerase"
                     /note="color: #ffffff; direction: RIGHT"
     protein_bind    5588..5612
                     /label=lac operator
                     /bound_moiety="lac repressor encoded by lacI"
                     /note="The lac repressor binds to the lac operator to
                     inhibit transcription in E. coli. This inhibition can be 
                     relieved by adding lactose or 
                     isopropyl-beta-D-thiogalactopyranoside (IPTG)."
                     /note="color: #31849b"
     misc_feature    5624..5626
                     /label=Sequence confirmed from here
                     /note="color: #a6acb3; direction: RIGHT"
     RBS             5627..5649
                     /note="efficient ribosome binding site from bacteriophage
                     T7 gene 10 (Olins and Rangwala, 1989)"
                     /note="color: #a6acb3"
     RBS             5642..5649
                     /note="ribosome binding site"
                     /note="color: #a6acb3"
     CDS             5657..5659
                     /codon_start=1
                     /product="start codon"
                     /label=ATG
                     /note="color: #993366"
                     /translation="M"
     CDS             5669..5686
                     /codon_start=1
                     /product="6xHis affinity tag"
                     /label=6xHis
                     /note="color: #cc99b2"
                     /translation="HHHHHH"
     CDS             5690..5722
                     /codon_start=1
                     /product="leader peptide from bacteriophage T7 gene 10"
                     /label=T7 tag (gene 10 leader)
                     /note="promotes efficient translation in E. coli"
                     /note="color: #cc99b2"
                     /translation="MASMTGGQQMG"
     CDS             join(5726..5734,5735..5749)
                     /codon_start=1
                     /product="Xpress(TM) epitope tag, including an enterokinase
                     recognition and cleavage site"
                     /label=Xpress(TM) tag
                     /note="This feature has 2 segments:
                        1: 5726 .. 5734 / #cc99b2
                        2: 5735 .. 5749 / #cc99b2 / enterokinase site
                     Cleavage site after base 5749"
                     /translation="DLYDDDDK"
     CDS             5765..5785
                     /codon_start=1
                     /product="tobacco etch virus (TEV) protease recognition and
                     cleavage site"
                     /label=TEV site
                     /note="color: #cc99b2
                     Cleavage site after base 5782"
                     /translation="ENLYFQG"
     CDS             5786..6985
                     /codon_start=1
                     /label=SIRT7
                     /note="color: #993366"
                     /translation="MAAGGLSRSERKAAERVRRLREEQQRERLRQVSRILRKAAAERSA
                     EEGRLLAESADLVTELQGRSRRREGLKRRQEEVCDDPEELRGKVRELASAVRNAKYLVV
                     YTGAGISTAASIPDYRGPNGVWTLLQKGRSVSAADLSEAEPTLTHMSITRLHEQKLVQH
                     VVSQNCDGLHLRSGLPRTAISELHGNMYIEVCTSCVPNREYVRVFDVTERTALHRHQTG
                     RTCHKCGTQLRDTIVHFGERGTLGQPLNWEAATEAASRADTILCLGSSLKVLKKYPRLW
                     CMTKPPSRRPKLYIVNLQWTPKDDWAALKLHGKCDDVMRLLMAELGLEIPAYSRWQDPI
                     FSLATPLRAGEEGSHSRKSLCRSREEAPPGDRGAPLSSAPILGGWFGRGCTKRTKRKKV
                     T"
ORIGIN
        1 aagggcgagc tcaacgatcc ggctgctaac aaagcccgaa aggaagctga gttggctgct
       61 gccaccgctg agcaataact agcataaccc cttggggcct ctaaacgggt cttgaggagt
      121 tttttgctga aaggaggaac tatatccgga tatcccgcaa gaggcccggc agtaccggca
      181 taaccaagcc tatgcctaca gcatccaggg tgacggtgcc gaggatgacg atgagcgcat
      241 tgttagattt catacacggt gcctgactgc gttagcaatt taactgtgat aaactaccgc
      301 attaaagctt atcgatgata agctgtcaaa catgagaatt aattcttgaa gacgaaaggg
      361 cctcgtgata cgcctatttt tataggttaa tgtcatgata ataatggttt cttagacgtc
      421 aggtggcact tttcggggaa atgtgcgcgg aacccctatt tgtttatttt tctaaataca
      481 ttcaaatatg tatccgctca tgagacaata accctgataa atgcttcaat aatattgaaa
      541 aaggaagagt atgagtattc aacatttccg tgtcgccctt attccctttt ttgcggcatt
      601 ttgccttcct gtttttgctc acccagaaac gctggtgaaa gtaaaagatg ctgaagatca
      661 gttgggtgca cgagtgggtt acatcgaact ggatctcaac agcggtaaga tccttgagag
      721 ttttcgcccc gaagaacgtt ttccaatgat gagcactttt aaagttctgc tatgtggcgc
      781 ggtattatcc cgtgttgacg ccgggcaaga gcaactcggt cgccgcatac actattctca
      841 gaatgacttg gttgagtact caccagtcac agaaaagcat cttacggatg gcatgacagt
      901 aagagaatta tgcagtgctg ccataaccat gagtgataac actgcggcca acttacttct
      961 gacaacgatc ggaggaccga aggagctaac cgcttttttg cacaacatgg gggatcatgt
     1021 aactcgcctt gatcgttggg aaccggagct gaatgaagcc ataccaaacg acgagcgtga
     1081 caccacgatg cctgcagcaa tggcaacaac gttgcgcaaa ctattaactg gcgaactact
     1141 tactctagct tcccggcaac aattaataga ctggatggag gcggataaag ttgcaggacc
     1201 acttctgcgc tcggcccttc cggctggctg gtttattgct gataaatctg gagccggtga
     1261 gcgtgggtct cgcggtatca ttgcagcact ggggccagat ggtaagccct cccgtatcgt
     1321 agttatctac acgacgggga gtcaggcaac tatggatgaa cgaaatagac agatcgctga
     1381 gataggtgcc tcactgatta agcattggta actgtcagac caagtttact catatatact
     1441 ttagattgat ttaaaacttc atttttaatt taaaaggatc taggtgaaga tcctttttga
     1501 taatctcatg accaaaatcc cttaacgtga gttttcgttc cactgagcgt cagaccccgt
     1561 agaaaagatc aaaggatctt cttgagatcc tttttttctg cgcgtaatct gctgcttgca
     1621 aacaaaaaaa ccaccgctac cagcggtggt ttgtttgccg gatcaagagc taccaactct
     1681 ttttccgaag gtaactggct tcagcagagc gcagatacca aatactgtcc ttctagtgta
     1741 gccgtagtta ggccaccact tcaagaactc tgtagcaccg cctacatacc tcgctctgct
     1801 aatcctgtta ccagtggctg ctgccagtgg cgataagtcg tgtcttaccg ggttggactc
     1861 aagacgatag ttaccggata aggcgcagcg gtcgggctga acggggggtt cgtgcacaca
     1921 gcccagcttg gagcgaacga cctacaccga actgagatac ctacagcgtg agctatgaga
     1981 aagcgccacg cttcccgaag ggagaaaggc ggacaggtat ccggtaagcg gcagggtcgg
     2041 aacaggagag cgcacgaggg agcttccagg gggaaacgcc tggtatcttt atagtcctgt
     2101 cgggtttcgc cacctctgac ttgagcgtcg atttttgtga tgctcgtcag gggggcggag
     2161 cctatggaaa aacgccagca acgcggcctt tttacggttc ctggcctttt gctggccttt
     2221 tgctcacatg ttctttcctg cgttatcccc tgattctgtg gataaccgta ttaccgcctt
     2281 tgagtgagct gataccgctc gccgcagccg aacgaccgag cgcagcgagt cagtgagcga
     2341 ggaagcggaa gagcgcctga tgcggtattt tctccttacg catctgtgcg gtatttcaca
     2401 ccgcaatggt gcactctcag tacaatctgc tctgatgccg catagttaag ccagtataca
     2461 ctccgctatc gctacgtgac tgggtcatgg ctgcgccccg acacccgcca acacccgctg
     2521 acgcgccctg acgggcttgt ctgctcccgg catccgctta cagacaagct gtgaccgtct
     2581 ccgggagctg catgtgtcag aggttttcac cgtcatcacc gaaacgcgcg aggcagctgc
     2641 ggtaaagctc atcagcgtgg tcgtgaagcg attcacagat gtctgcctgt tcatccgcgt
     2701 ccagctcgtt gagtttctcc agaagcgtta atgtctggct tctgataaag cgggccatgt
     2761 taagggcggt tttttcctgt ttggtcactg atgcctccgt gtaaggggga tttctgttca
     2821 tgggggtaat gataccgatg aaacgagaga ggatgctcac gatacgggtt actgatgatg
     2881 aacatgcccg gttactggaa cgttgtgagg gtaaacaact ggcggtatgg atgcggcggg
     2941 accagagaaa aatcactcag ggtcaatgcc agcgcttcgt taatacagat gtaggtgttc
     3001 cacagggtag ccagcagcat cctgcgatgc agatccggaa cataatggtg cagggcgctg
     3061 acttccgcgt ttccagactt tacgaaacac ggaaaccgaa gaccattcat gttgttgctc
     3121 aggtcgcaga cgttttgcag cagcagtcgc ttcacgttcg ctcgcgtatc ggtgattcat
     3181 tctgctaacc agtaaggcaa ccccgccagc ctagccgggt cctcaacgac aggagcacga
     3241 tcatgcgcac ccgtggccag gacccaacgc tgcccgagat gcgccgcgtg cggctgctgg
     3301 agatggcgga cgcgatggat atgttctgcc aagggttggt ttgcgcattc acagttctcc
     3361 gcaagaattg attggctcca attcttggag tggtgaatcc gttagcgagg tgccgccggc
     3421 ttccattcag gtcgaggtgg cccggctcca tgcaccgcga cgcaacgcgg ggaggcagac
     3481 aaggtatagg gcggcgccta caatccatgc caacccgttc catgtgctcg ccgaggcggc
     3541 ataaatcgcc gtgacgatca gcggtccaat gatcgaagtt aggctggtaa gagccgcgag
     3601 cgatccttga agctgtccct gatggtcgtc atctacctgc ctggacagca tggcctgcaa
     3661 cgcgggcatc ccgatgccgc cggaagcgag aagaatcata atggggaagg ccatccagcc
     3721 tcgcgtcgcg aacgccagca agacgtagcc cagcgcgtcg gccgccatgc cggcgataat
     3781 ggcctgcttc tcgccgaaac gtttggtggc gggaccagtg acgaaggctt gagcgagggc
     3841 gtgcaagatt ccgaataccg caagcgacag gccgatcatc gtcgcgctcc agcgaaagcg
     3901 gtcctcgccg aaaatgaccc agagcgctgc cggcacctgt cctacgagtt gcatgataaa
     3961 gaagacagtc ataagtgcgg cgacgatagt catgccccgc gcccaccgga aggagctgac
     4021 tgggttgaag gctctcaagg gcatcggtcg agatcccggt gcctaatgag tgagctaact
     4081 tacattaatt gcgttgcgct cactgcccgc tttccagtcg ggaaacctgt cgtgccagct
     4141 gcattaatga atcggccaac gcgcggggag aggcggtttg cgtattgggc gccagggtgg
     4201 tttttctttt caccagtgag acgggcaaca gctgattgcc cttcaccgcc tggccctgag
     4261 agagttgcag caagcggtcc acgctggttt gccccagcag gcgaaaatcc tgtttgatgg
     4321 tggttaacgg cgggatataa catgagctgt cttcggtatc gtcgtatccc actaccgaga
     4381 tatccgcacc aacgcgcagc ccggactcgg taatggcgcg cattgcgccc agcgccatct
     4441 gatcgttggc aaccagcatc gcagtgggaa cgatgccctc attcagcatt tgcatggttt
     4501 gttgaaaacc ggacatggca ctccagtcgc cttcccgttc cgctatcggc tgaatttgat
     4561 tgcgagtgag atatttatgc cagccagcca gacgcagacg cgccgagaca gaacttaatg
     4621 ggcccgctaa cagcgcgatt tgctggtgac ccaatgcgac cagatgctcc acgcccagtc
     4681 gcgtaccgtc ttcatgggag aaaataatac tgttgatggg tgtctggtca gagacatcaa
     4741 gaaataacgc cggaacatta gtgcaggcag cttccacagc aatggcatcc tggtcatcca
     4801 gcggatagtt aatgatcagc ccactgacgc gttgcgcgag aagattgtgc accgccgctt
     4861 tacaggcttc gacgccgctt cgttctacca tcgacaccac cacgctggca cccagttgat
     4921 cggcgcgaga tttaatcgcc gcgacaattt gcgacggcgc gtgcagggcc agactggagg
     4981 tggcaacgcc aatcagcaac gactgtttgc ccgccagttg ttgtgccacg cggttgggaa
     5041 tgtaattcag ctccgccatc gccgcttcca ctttttcccg cgttttcgca gaaacgtggc
     5101 tggcctggtt caccacgcgg gaaacggtct gataagagac accggcatac tctgcgacat
     5161 cgtataacgt tactggtttc acattcacca ccctgaattg actctcttcc gggcgctatc
     5221 atgccatacc gcgaaaggtt ttgcgccatt cgatggtgtc cgggatctcg acgctctccc
     5281 ttatgcgact cctgcattag gaagcagccc agtagtaggt tgaggccgtt gagcaccgcc
     5341 gccgcaagga atggtgcatg caaggagatg gcgcccaaca gtcccccggc cacggggcct
     5401 gccaccatac ccacgccgaa acaagcgctc atgagcccga agtggcgagc ccgatcttcc
     5461 ccatcggtga tgtcggcgat ataggcgcca gcaaccgcac ctgtggcgcc ggtgatgccg
     5521 gccacgatgc gtccggcgta gaggatcgag atctcgatcc cgcgaaatta atacgactca
     5581 ctatagggga attgtgagcg gataacaatt cccctctaga aataattttg tttaacttta
     5641 agaaggagat atacatatgc ggggttctca tcatcatcat catcatggta tggctagcat
     5701 gactggtgga cagcaaatgg gtcgggatct gtacgacgat gacgataagg atcatccctt
     5761 caccgagaac ctgtattttc aaggtatggc agccggtggt ctgagccgta gcgaacgtaa
     5821 agcagcagaa cgtgttcgtc gtctgcgtga agaacagcag cgtgaacgtc tgcgtcaggt
     5881 tagccgtatt ctgcgtaaag ccgcagccga acgtagcgca gaagaaggtc gtctgctggc
     5941 agaaagcgca gatctggtta ccgaactgca gggtcgtagc cgtcgtcgtg aaggtctgaa
     6001 acgtcgtcaa gaagaagttt gcgacgatcc ggaagaactg cgtggtaaag ttcgtgaact
     6061 ggcaagcgca gttcgtaatg caaaatatct ggttgtttat accggtgcag gtattagcac
     6121 cgcagcaagc attccggatt atcgtggtcc gaatggtgtt tggaccctgc tgcaaaaagg
     6181 tcgtagcgtt agcgcagcag atctgagcga agcagaaccg acactgaccc atatgagcat
     6241 tacccgtctg catgaacaga aactggttca gcatgttgtt agccagaatt gtgatggtct
     6301 gcatctgcgt agcggtctgc ctcgtaccgc aattagcgaa ctgcatggca atatgtatat
     6361 tgaagtttgt accagctgtg tgccgaatcg tgaatatgtt cgtgtttttg atgtgaccga
     6421 acgcaccgca ctgcatcgtc atcagaccgg tcgtacctgt cataaatgtg gcacccagct
     6481 gcgtgatacc attgttcatt ttggtgaacg tggcaccctg ggtcagccgc tgaattggga
     6541 agcagccacc gaagcagcaa gccgtgcaga taccattctg tgtctgggta gcagcctgaa
     6601 agttctgaaa aagtatccgc gtctgtggtg tatgaccaaa cctccgagtc gtcgtccgaa
     6661 actgtatatt gttaatctgc agtggacccc gaaagatgat tgggcagcac tgaaactgca
     6721 cggtaaatgt gatgatgtta tgcgtctgct gatggcagaa ctgggtttag aaattccggc
     6781 atatagccgt tggcaggatc cgatttttag cctggcaaca ccgctgcgtg ccggtgaaga
     6841 aggtagccat agccgtaaaa gcctgtgccg tagccgtgaa gaagcaccgc ctggcgatcg
     6901 tggtgcaccg ctgagcagcg caccgatttt aggtggttgg tttggtcgtg gttgtaccaa
     6961 acgcaccaaa cgtaaaaaag tgacctaa
//
