# Supplementary material for: Structural basis of SIRT7 nucleosome engagement and substrate specificity
Source: Nat Commun. 2025 Feb 4;16:1328. doi: 10.1038/s41467-025-56529-y (PMC11790868; doi:10.1038/s41467-025-56529-y)
Supplement: Supplementary file 3 — Supplementary Data 1 [file 41467_2025_56529_MOESM3_ESM.zip › Supplementary Data 1/SIRT7-mCherry-HA in pcDNA4_TO.gbk]

LOCUS       SIRT7-mCherry-HA        7003 bp DNA     circular SYN 21-NOV-2024
DEFINITION  Mammalian vector with a Zeocin(TM) resistance gene for 
            tetracycline-inducible expression of proteins..
ACCESSION   urn.local...33-hf0hgs5
VERSION     .
KEYWORDS    .
SOURCE      synthetic DNA construct
  ORGANISM  synthetic DNA construct
REFERENCE   1  (bases 1 to 7003)
  AUTHORS   .
  TITLE     Direct Submission
  JOURNAL   Exported Nov 21, 2024 from SnapGene 7.2.1
            https://www.snapgene.com
FEATURES             Location/Qualifiers
     source          1..7003
                     /mol_type="other DNA"
                     /note="color: #ffffff"
                     /organism="synthetic DNA construct"
     enhancer        235..614
                     /standard_name="CMV enhancer"
                     /label=CMV enhancer
                     /note="human cytomegalovirus immediate early enhancer"
                     /note="color: #a6acb3"
     promoter        615..818
                     /standard_name="CMV promoter"
                     /label=CMV promoter
                     /note="human cytomegalovirus (CMV) immediate early
                     promoter"
                     /note="color: #ffffff"
     TATA_signal     804..810
                     /label=/standard_name=TATA box
                     /note="/standard_name=TATA box"
                     /note="color: #a6acb3"
     protein_bind    820..838
                     /gene="<i>tetO</i>"
                     /standard_name="tet operator"
                     /label=tet operator binding site
                     /bound_moiety="tetracycline repressor TetR"
                     /note="bacterial operator O<sub>2</sub> for the
                     <i>tetR</i> and <i>tetA</i> genes"
                     /note="color: #31849b"
     protein_bind    841..859
                     /gene="<i>tetO</i>"
                     /standard_name="tet operator"
                     /label=tet operator binding site
                     /bound_moiety="tetracycline repressor TetR"
                     /note="bacterial operator O<sub>2</sub> for the
                     <i>tetR</i> and <i>tetA</i> genes"
                     /note="color: #31849b"
     misc_feature    910..928
                     /standard_name="Sequence confirmed from here"
                     /label=Sequence confirmed from here
                     /note="color: #a6acb3"
     ORF             996..2987
                     /standard_name="ORF 4 (frame 3)"
                     /note="color: #a6acb3"
     CDS             996..2195
                     /codon_start=1
                     /standard_name="SIRT7"
                     /label=SIRT7
                     /note="color: #993366"
                     /translation="MAAGGLSRSERKAAERVRRLREEQQRERLRQVSRILRKAAAERSA
                     EEGRLLAESADLVTELQGRSRRREGLKRRQEEVCDDPEELRGKVRELASAVRNAKYLVV
                     YTGAGISTAASIPDYRGPNGVWTLLQKGRSVSAADLSEAEPTLTHMSITRLHEQKLVQH
                     VVSQNCDGLHLRSGLPRTAISELHGNMYIEVCTSCVPNREYVRVFDVTERTALHRHQTG
                     RTCHKCGTQLRDTIVHFGERGTLGQPLNWEAATEAASRADTILCLGSSLKVLKKYPRLW
                     CMTKPPSRRPKLYIVNLQWTPKDDWAALKLHGKCDDVMRLLMAELGLEIPAYSRWQDPI
                     FSLATPLRAGEEGSHSRKSLCRSREEAPPGDRGAPLSSAPILGGWFGRGCTKRTKRKKV
                     T"
     motif           2173..3012
                     /standard_name="Twist order"
                     /note="color: #a6acb3"
     overhang        2173..2197
                     /standard_name="Upstream OH"
                     /note="color: #a6acb3"
     motif           2196..2987
                     /standard_name="optimized"
                     /note="Derived using Geneious Prime 2023.2.1 'Annotate
                     from Database' based on nucleotide similarity"
                     /note="color: #a6acb3"
     misc_feature    2198..2987
                     /standard_name="GGCCGCCTACCCATACGATGTTCCAGATTACGCTTGATCTAG
                     "
                     /label=nonstandard type: Editing History Replacement
                     /note="color: #a6acb3"
     CDS             2244..2948
                     /codon_start=1
                     /standard_name="mCherry"
                     /product="monomeric derivative of DsRed fluorescent
                     protein (<a 
                     href=""http://www.ncbi.nlm.nih.gov/pubmed/15558047"" 
                     title=""http://www.ncbi.nlm.nih.gov/pubmed/15558047"">Shan 
                     er et al., 2004</a>)"
                     /label=mCherry
                     /note="mammalian codon-optimized"
                     /note="Derived using Geneious Prime 2023.2.1 'Annotate
                     from Database' based on nucleotide similarity"
                     /note="color: #993366"
                     /translation="VSKGEEDNMAIIKEFMRFKVHMEGSVNGHEFEIEGEGEGRPYEGT
                     QTAKLKVTKGGPLPFAWDILSPQFMYGSKAYVKHPADIPDYLKLSFPEGFKWERVMNFE
                     DGGVVTVTQDSSLQDGEFIYKVKLRGTNFPSDGPVMQKKTMGWEASSERMYPEDGALKG
                     EIKQRLKLKDGGHYDAEVKTTYKAKKPVQLPGAYNVNIKLDITSHNEDYTIVEQYERAE
                     GRHSTGGMDELYK"
     CDS             2958..2984
                     /codon_start=1
                     /standard_name="HA"
                     /product="HA (human influenza hemagglutinin) epitope tag"
                     /label=HA
                     /note="Derived using Geneious Prime 2023.2.1 'Annotate
                     from Database' based on nucleotide similarity"
                     /note="color: #993366"
                     /translation="YPYDVPDYA"
     overhang        2988..3012
                     /standard_name="Downstream OH"
                     /note="color: #a6acb3"
     overhang        3014..3030
                     /standard_name="BGH rev priming site"
                     /note="color: #a6acb3"
     polyA_signal    3020..3244
                     /label=bovine growth hormone polyadenylation signal
                     /note="bovine growth hormone polyadenylation signal"
                     /note="/standard_name=bGH poly(A) signal"
                     /note="color: #a6acb3"
     rep_origin      3290..3718
                     /note="color: #ffff00"
     misc_feature    complement(3338..3356)
                     /standard_name="Sequence confirmed from here"
                     /label=Sequence confirmed from here
                     /note="color: #a6acb3; direction: LEFT"
     promoter        3732..4061
                     /standard_name="SV40 promoter"
                     /label=SV40 promoter
                     /note="SV40 enhancer and early promoter"
                     /note="color: #ffffff"
     rep_origin      3912..4047
                     /note="color: #ffff00"
     promoter        4109..4156
                     /standard_name="EM7 promoter"
                     /label=EM7 promoter
                     /note="synthetic bacterial promoter&nbsp;"
                     /note="color: #ffffff"
     CDS             4175..4549
                     /codon_start=1
                     /gene="<i>Sh&nbsp;ble</i> from&nbsp;<i>Streptoalloteichus 
                     hindustanus</i>"
                     /standard_name="BleoR"
                     /product="antibiotic-binding protein"
                     /label=BleoR
                     /note="confers resistance to bleomycin, phleomycin, and 
                     Zeocin(TM)"
                     /note="color: #993366"
                     /translation="MAKLTSAVPVLTARDVAGAVEFWTDRLGFSRDFVEDDFAGVVRDD
                     VTLFISAVQDQVVPDNTLAWVWVRGLDELYAEWSEVVSTNFRDASGPAMTEIGEQPWGR
                     EFALRDPAGNCVHFVAEEQD"
     polyA_signal    4679..4800
                     /label=SV40 polyadenylation signal
                     /note="SV40 polyadenylation signal"
                     /note="/standard_name=SV40 poly(A) signal"
                     /note="color: #a6acb3"
     primer_bind     complement(4849..4865)
                     /standard_name="M13 rev"
                     /label=M13 rev
                     /note="common sequencing primer, one of multiple similar 
                     variants"
                     /note="color: #a020f0; direction: LEFT"
     protein_bind    4873..4889
                     /standard_name="lac operator"
                     /label=lac operator binding site
                     /bound_moiety="<i>lac</i> repressor encoded by
                     <i>lacI</i>"
                     /note="The <i>lac</i> repressor binds to the <i>lac</i>
                     operator to inhibit transcription in <i>E. coli</i>. This 
                     inhibition can be relieved by adding lactose or 
                     isopropyl-beta-D-thiogalactopyranoside (IPTG)."
                     /note="color: #31849b"
     promoter        complement(join(4922..4927,4904..4921,4897..4903))
                     /standard_name="lac promoter"
                     /label=lac promoter
                     /note="promoter for the <i>E. coli lac</i> operon"
                     /note="This reverse directional feature has 3 segments:
                        1: 4922 .. 4927 / #ffffff
                        2: 4904 .. 4921 / #ffffff
                        3: 4897 .. 4903 / #------"
     protein_bind    4942..4963
                     /standard_name="CAP binding site"
                     /label=CAP binding site
                     /bound_moiety="<i>E. coli</i> catabolite activator
                     protein"
                     /note="CAP binding activates transcription in the presence
                     of cAMP."
                     /note="color: #31849b"
     rep_origin      complement(5251..5836)
                     /direction=LEFT
                     /note="color: #ffff00"
     CDS             complement(join(6799..6867,6007..6798))
                     /codon_start=1
                     /gene="<i>bla</i>"
                     /standard_name="AmpR"
                     /product="beta-lactamase"
                     /label=AmpR
                     /note="confers resistance to ampicillin, carbenicillin,
                     and related antibiotics"
                     /note="This feature has 2 segments:
                        1: 6799 .. 6867 / #993366
                        2: 6007 .. 6798 / #993366"
                     /translation="MPETLVKVKDAEDQLGARVGYIELDLNSGKILESFRPEERFPMMS
                     TFKVLLCGAVLSRIDAGQEQLGRRIHYSQNDLVEYSPVTEKHLTDGMTVRELCSAAITM
                     SDNTAANLLLTTIGGPKELTAFLHNMGDHVTRLDRWEPELNEAIPNDERDTTMPVAMAT
                     TLRKLLTGELLTLASRQQLIDWMEADKVAGPLLRSALPAGWFIADKSGAGERGSRGIIA
                     ALGPDGKPSRIVVIYTTGSQATMDERNRQIAEIGASLIKHW*MSIQHFRVALIPFFAAF
                     CLPVFA"
     promoter        complement(6868..6972)
                     /gene="<i>bla</i>"
                     /standard_name="AmpR promoter"
                     /label=AmpR promoter
                     /note="color: #ffffff; direction: LEFT"
ORIGIN
        1 gacggatcgg gagatctccc gatcccctat ggtgcactct cagtacaatc tgctctgatg
       61 ccgcatagtt aagccagtat ctgctccctg cttgtgtgtt ggaggtcgct gagtagtgcg
      121 cgagcaaaat ttaagctaca acaaggcaag gcttgaccga caattgcatg aagaatctgc
      181 ttagggttag gcgttttgcg ctgcttcgcg atgtacgggc cagatatacg cgttgacatt
      241 gattattgac tagttattaa tagtaatcaa ttacggggtc attagttcat agcccatata
      301 tggagttccg cgttacataa cttacggtaa atggcccgcc tggctgaccg cccaacgacc
      361 cccgcccatt gacgtcaata atgacgtatg ttcccatagt aacgccaata gggactttcc
      421 attgacgtca atgggtggag tatttacggt aaactgccca cttggcagta catcaagtgt
      481 atcatatgcc aagtacgccc cctattgacg tcaatgacgg taaatggccc gcctggcatt
      541 atgcccagta catgacctta tgggactttc ctacttggca gtacatctac gtattagtca
      601 tcgctattac catggtgatg cggttttggc agtacatcaa tgggcgtgga tagcggtttg
      661 actcacgggg atttccaagt ctccacccca ttgacgtcaa tgggagtttg ttttggaacc
      721 aaaatcaacg ggactttcca aaatgtcgta acaactccgc cccattgacg caaatgggcg
      781 gtaggcgtgt acggtgggag gtctatataa gcagagctct ccctatcagt gatagagatc
      841 tccctatcag tgatagagat cgtcgacgag ctcgtttagt gaaccgtcag atcgcctgga
      901 gacgccatcc acgctgtttt gacctccata gaagacaccg ggaccgatcc agcctccgga
      961 ctctagcgtt taaacttagc ttctccaggg gagcgatggc agccgggggt ctgagccgct
     1021 ccgagcgcaa agcggcggag cgggtccgga ggttgcggga ggagcagcag agggagcgcc
     1081 tccgccaggt gtcgcgcatc ctgaggaagg cggcggcgga gcgcagcgcc gaggagggcc
     1141 ggctgctggc cgagagcgcg gacctggtaa cggagctgca gggccggagc cggcggcgcg
     1201 agggcctgaa gcggcggcag gaggaggtgt gcgacgaccc ggaggagctg cgggggaagg
     1261 tccgggagct ggccagcgcc gtccggaacg ccaaatactt ggtcgtctac acaggcgcgg
     1321 gaatcagcac ggcagcgtct atcccagact accggggccc taatggagtg tggacactgc
     1381 ttcagaaagg gagaagcgtt agtgctgccg acctgagcga ggccgagcca accctcaccc
     1441 acatgagcat cacccgtctg catgagcaga agctggtgca gcatgtggtg tctcagaact
     1501 gcgacgggct ccacctgagg agtgggctgc cgcgcacggc catctccgag ctccacggga
     1561 acatgtacat tgaagtctgt acctcctgcg ttcccaacag ggagtacgtg cgggtgttcg
     1621 atgtgacgga gcgcactgcc ctccacagac accagacagg ccggacctgc cacaagtgtg
     1681 ggacccagct gcgggacacc attgtgcact ttggggagag ggggacgttg gggcagcctc
     1741 tgaactggga agcggcgacc gaggctgcca gcagagcaga caccatcctg tgtctagggt
     1801 ccagcctgaa ggttctaaag aagtacccac gcctctggtg catgaccaag ccccctagcc
     1861 ggcggccgaa gctttacatc gtgaacctgc agtggacccc gaaggatgac tgggctgccc
     1921 tgaagctaca tgggaagtgt gatgacgtca tgcggctcct catggccgag ctgggcttgg
     1981 agatccccgc ctatagcagg tggcaggatc ccattttctc actggcgact cccctgcgtg
     2041 ctggtgaaga aggcagccac agtcggaagt cgctgtgcag aagcagagag gaggccccgc
     2101 ctggggaccg gggtgcaccg cttagctcgg cccccatcct agggggctgg tttggcaggg
     2161 gctgcacaaa acgcacaaaa aggaagaaag tgacggccgg cgggggcgga agcggcggtg
     2221 gaggcagcgg cggaggagga agcgtgtcca agggcgaaga agacaatatg gctattatca
     2281 aggaattcat gagattcaag gtgcacatgg aaggctctgt gaatggccat gagttcgaga
     2341 tcgagggcga aggagaaggc agaccttacg agggaaccca gaccgccaag ctgaaagtga
     2401 caaagggcgg acctctgcct ttcgcctggg atatcctgag ccctcagttc atgtacggca
     2461 gcaaggccta cgtgaagcac cccgccgaca tccccgacta cctgaagctg tccttccccg
     2521 agggcttcaa gtgggaacgg gtgatgaact ttgaggatgg cggcgtggtg acagtgacac
     2581 aagacagcag cctgcaggac ggagagttta tctacaaggt caagctgaga ggcaccaact
     2641 tcccatctga tggccctgtt atgcagaaga agaccatggg ctgggaggcc tctagcgaga
     2701 gaatgtaccc tgaggacggc gccctgaagg gcgagatcaa acagcggctg aagctgaaag
     2761 acggcggcca ctacgacgcc gaagtgaaga ccacatacaa agccaaaaag cctgtgcagc
     2821 tgcctggcgc ttacaacgtc aacatcaaac tcgacatcac cagccacaac gaggattaca
     2881 ccatcgtgga acagtacgag cgggccgagg gcagacacag caccggcggc atggacgagc
     2941 tgtataaggg ctccggctac ccctatgacg tgccagatta cgcctgaagg gcccgtttaa
     3001 acccgctgat cagcctcgac tgtgccttct agttgccagc catctgttgt ttgcccctcc
     3061 cccgtgcctt ccttgaccct ggaaggtgcc actcccactg tcctttccta ataaaatgag
     3121 gaaattgcat cgcattgtct gagtaggtgt cattctattc tggggggtgg ggtggggcag
     3181 gacagcaagg gggaggattg ggaagacaat agcaggcatg ctggggatgc ggtgggctct
     3241 atggcttctg aggcggaaag aaccagctgg ggctctaggg ggtatccccn nnnnnnnnnn
     3301 nnnnnnnnnn nnnnnnnnnn nnnnnnnnnn nnnnnnnnnn nnnnnnnnnn nnnnnnnnnn
     3361 nnnnnnnnnn nnnnnnnnnn nnnnnnnnnn nnnnnnnnnn nnnnnnnnnn nnncnnnnnn
     3421 nnnnnnnnnn nnnnnnnnnn nnnnnnnnnn nnnnnnnnnn nnnnnnnnnn nnnnnnnnnn
     3481 nnnnnnnnnn nnnnnnnnnn nnnnnannnn nnnnnnnnnn nnnnnnnnnn nnnnnnnnnn
     3541 nnnnnnnnnn nnnnnccttt gacgttggag tccacgttct ttaatagtgg actcttgttc
     3601 caaactggaa caacactcaa ccctatctcg gtctattctt ttgatttata agggattttg
     3661 ccgatttcgg cctattggtt aaaaaatgag ctgatttaac aaaaatttaa cgcgaattaa
     3721 ttctgtggaa tgtgtgtcag ttagggtgtg gaaagtcccc aggctcccca gcaggcagaa
     3781 gtatgcaaag catgcatctc aattagtcag caaccaggtg tggaaagtcc ccaggctccc
     3841 cagcaggcag aagtatgcaa agcatgcatc tcaattagtc agcaaccata gtcccgcccc
     3901 taactccgcc catcccgccc ctaactccgc ccagttccgc ccattctccg ccccatggct
     3961 gactaatttt ttttatttat gcagaggccg aggccgcctc tgcctctgag ctattccaga
     4021 agtagtgagg aggctttttt ggaggcctag gcttttgcaa aaagctcccg ggagcttgta
     4081 tatccatttt cggatctgat cagcacgtgt tgacaattaa tcatcggcat agtatatcgg
     4141 catagtataa tacgacaagg tgaggaacta aaccatggcc aagttgacca gtgccgttcc
     4201 ggtgctcacc gcgcgcgacg tcgccggagc ggtcgagttc tggaccgacc ggctcgggtt
     4261 ctcccgggac ttcgtggagg acgacttcgc cggtgtggtc cgggacgacg tgaccctgtt
     4321 catcagcgcg gtccaggacc aggtggtgcc ggacaacacc ctggcctggg tgtgggtgcg
     4381 cggcctggac gagctgtacg ccgagtggtc ggaggtcgtg tccacgaact tccgggacgc
     4441 ctccgggccg gccatgaccg agatcggcga gcagccgtgg gggcgggagt tcgccctgcg
     4501 cgacccggcc ggcaactgcg tgcacttcgt ggccgaggag caggactgac acgtgctacg
     4561 agatttcgat tccaccgccg ccttctatga aaggttgggc ttcggaatcg ttttccggga
     4621 cgccggctgg atgatcctcc agcgcgggga tctcatgctg gagttcttcg cccaccccaa
     4681 cttgtttatt gcagcttata atggttacaa ataaagcaat agcatcacaa atttcacaaa
     4741 taaagcattt ttttcactgc attctagttg tggtttgtcc aaactcatca atgtatctta
     4801 tcatgtctgt ataccgtcga cctctagcta gagcttggcg taatcatggt catagctgtt
     4861 tcctgtgtga aattgttatc cgctcacaat tccacacaac atacgagccg gaagcataaa
     4921 gtgtaaagcc tggggtgcct aatgagtgag ctaactcaca ttaattgcgt tgcgctcact
     4981 gcccgctttc cagtcgggaa acctgtcgtg ccagctgcat taatgaatcg gccaacgcgc
     5041 ggggagaggc ggtttgcgta ttgggcgctc ttccgcttcc tcgctcactg actcgctgcg
     5101 ctcggtcgtt cggctgcggc gagcggtatc agctcactca aaggcggtaa tacggttatc
     5161 cacagaatca ggggataacg caggaaagaa catgtgagca aaaggccagc aaaaggccag
     5221 gaaccgtaaa aaggccgcgt tgctggcgtt tttccatagg ctccgccccc ctgacgagca
     5281 tcacaaaaat cgacgctcaa gtcagaggtg gcgaaacccg acaggactat aaagatacca
     5341 ggcgtttccc cctggaagct ccctcgtgcg ctctcctgtt ccgaccctgc cgcttaccgg
     5401 atacctgtcc gcctttctcc cttcgggaag cgtggcgctt tctcatagct cacgctgtag
     5461 gtatctcagt tcggtgtagg tcgttcgctc caagctgggc tgtgtgcacg aaccccccgt
     5521 tcagcccgac cgctgcgcct tatccggtaa ctatcgtctt gagtccaacc cggtaagaca
     5581 cgacttatcg ccactggcag cagccactgg taacaggatt agcagagcga ggtatgtagg
     5641 cggtgctaca gagttcttga agtggtggcc taactacggc tacactagaa gaacagtatt
     5701 tggtatctgc gctctgctga agccagttac cttcggaaaa agagttggta gctcttgatc
     5761 cggcaaacaa accaccgctg gtagcggttt ttttgtttgc aagcagcaga ttacgcgcag
     5821 aaaaaaagga tctcaagaag atcctttgat cttttctacg gggtctgacg ctcagtggaa
     5881 cgaaaactca cgttaaggga ttttggtcat gagattatca aaaaggatct tcacctagat
     5941 ccttttaaat taaaaatgaa gttttaaatc aatctaaagt atatatgagt aaacttggtc
     6001 tgacagttac caatgcttaa tcagtgaggc acctatctca gcgatctgtc tatttcgttc
     6061 atccatagtt gcctgactcc ccgtcgtgta gataactacg atacgggagg gcttaccatc
     6121 tggccccagt gctgcaatga taccgcgaga cccacgctca ccggctccag atttatcagc
     6181 aataaaccag ccagccggaa gggccgagcg cagaagtggt cctgcaactt tatccgcctc
     6241 catccagtct attaattgtt gccgggaagc tagagtaagt agttcgccag ttaatagttt
     6301 gcgcaacgtt gttgccattg ctacaggcat cgtggtgtca cgctcgtcgt ttggtatggc
     6361 ttcattcagc tccggttccc aacgatcaag gcgagttaca tgatccccca tgttgtgcaa
     6421 aaaagcggtt agctccttcg gtcctccgat cgttgtcaga agtaagttgg ccgcagtgtt
     6481 atcactcatg gttatggcag cactgcataa ttctcttact gtcatgccat ccgtaagatg
     6541 cttttctgtg actggtgagt actcaaccaa gtcattctga gaatagtgta tgcggcgacc
     6601 gagttgctct tgcccggcgt caatacggga taataccgcg ccacatagca gaactttaaa
     6661 agtgctcatc attggaaaac gttcttcggg gcgaaaactc tcaaggatct taccgctgtt
     6721 gagatccagt tcgatgtaac ccactcgtgc acccaactga tcttcagcat cttttacttt
     6781 caccagcgtt tctgggtgag caaaaacagg aaggcaaaat gccgcaaaaa agggaataag
     6841 ggcgacacgg aaatgttgaa tactcatact cttccttttt caatattatt gaagcattta
     6901 tcagggttat tgtctcatga gcggatacat atttgaatgt atttagaaaa ataaacaaat
     6961 aggggttccg cgcacatttc cccgaaaagt gccacctgac gtc
//
